>Addgene plasmid #146557 | pEYFP-N1-HsSmg6_1-576_I | depositor full sequence | sequence record 289003 | Full Sequence
TAGTTATTAATAGTAATCAATTACGGGGTCATTAGTTCATAGCCCATATATGGAGTTCCGCGTTACATAA
CTTACGGTAAATGGCCCGCCTGGCTGACCGCCCAACGACCCCCGCCCATTGACGTCAATAATGACGTATG
TTCCCATAGTAACGCCAATAGGGACTTTCCATTGACGTCAATGGGTGGAGTATTTACGGTAAACTGCCCA
CTTGGCAGTACATCAAGTGTATCATATGCCAAGTACGCCCCCTATTGACGTCAATGACGGTAAATGGCCC
GCCTGGCATTATGCCCAGTACATGACCTTATGGGACTTTCCTACTTGGCAGTACATCTACGTATTAGTCA
TCGCTATTACCATGGTGATGCGGTTTTGGCAGTACATCAATGGGCGTGGATAGCGGTTTGACTCACGGGG
ATTTCCAAGTCTCCACCCCATTGACGTCAATGGGAGTTTGTTTTGGCACCAAAATCAACGGGACTTTCCA
AAATGTCGTAACAACTCCGCCCCATTGACGCAAATGGGCGGTAGGCGTGTACGGTGGGAGGTCTATATAA
GCAGAGCTGGTTTAGTGAACCGTCAGATCCGCTAGCAATTGCGGCCACCATGGCGGAAGGGCTGGAGCGT
GTGCGGATCTCCGCGTCGGAGCTGCGCGGGATCCTGGCTACTCTGGCCCCGCAGGCCGGGAGCAGAGAAA
ACATGAAGGAATTAAAGGAGGCCAGGCCGCGCAAAGATAACAGGCGTCCAGATCTGGAAATCTATAAGCC
TGGCCTTTCTCGGCTAAGGAACAAGCCCAAAATCAAGGAACCCCCTGGGAGTGAGGAATTCAAAGATGAA
ATTGTTAATGACCGAGATTGCTCTGCTGTTGAAAATGGTACACAGCCCGTTAAAGATGTCTGCAAGGAAC
TGAACAACCAAGAGCAGAATGGTCCTATAGACCCAGAAAATAATCGGGGACAAGAATCCTTTCCTAGGAC
TGCTGGACAAGAGGATCGTAGTCTAAAAATTATCAAAAGAACAAAGAAACCCGACCTGCAGATCTATCAG
CCTGGACGACGTTTGCAGACTGTTAGCAAAGAATCCGCCAGTCGGGTGGAGGAGGAAGAAGTCCTCAACC
AGGTAGAACAACTGAGAGTAGAGGAAGATGAGTGTAGGGGAAATGTTGCGAAGGAGGAAGTTGCGAATAA
ACCAGACAGGGCCGAGATAGAAAAGAGCCCAGGTGGTGGGAGAGTAGGGGCTGCAAAAGGAGAAAAAGGA
AAGAGGATGGGAAAAGGGGAGGGGGTGAGGGAAACCCACGACGACCCGGCCCGCGGGAGGCCGGGCTCCG
CAAAGCGCTACTCCCGCTCAGACAAACGAAGGAATCGCTACCGCACGCGCAGCACCAGCTCAGCTGGCAG
CAACAACAGCGCTGAGGGAGCTGGCCTGACGGATAATGGATGTCGCCGCCGCCGACAGGATAGGACCAAG
GAGAGGCCACCACTGAAGAAGCAAGTGTCTGTGTCCTCAACCGATTCCTTAGACGAGGACAGAATTGATG
AGCCTGATGGATTAGGACCCAGGAGAAGTTCAGAAAGGAAGAGACATTTAGAAAGAAACTGGTCTGGCCG
TGGGGAGGGTGAGCAGAAAACCAGTGCTAAAGAATATCGAGGCACTCTTCGTGTCACTTTCGATGCAGAA
GCCATGAACAAAGAGTCTCCCATGGTGAGGTCAGCCAGGGATGATATGGATAGAGGAAAGCCTGACAAAG
GCTTGAGCAGTGGGGGCAAAGGCTCTGAGAAGCAGGAGTCCAAAAACCCGAAACAAGAACTTCGGGGTCG
TGGTCGTGGCATTCTGATTTTGCCTGCCCATACCACCCTATCTGTCAATTCAGCAGGTTCTCCAGAGTCC
GCGCCTTTGGGACCTCGGCTTTTGTTTGGATCTGGTAGTAAGGGATCTCGGAGTTGGGGCCGTGGAGGCA
CCACACGCCGATTGTGGGACCCAAACAATCCTGATCAGAAACCTGCTCTAAAGACTCAGACGCCCCAGCT
ACATTTCTTGGACACTGATGATGAAGTCAGCCCTACATCTTGGGGTGACTCACGCCAGGCTCAGGCATCT
TACTATAAGTTTCAAAACTCTGACAACCCCTATTATTACCCCCGGACACCAGGCCCTGCCTCCCAGTATC
CCTATACGGGCTATAACCCTCTACAGTACCCAGTGGGCCCTACGAATGGTGTGTACCCAGGGCCTTACTA
CCCAGGCTACCCGACTCCGTCAGGACAGTATGTGTGTAGCCCTCTACCTACCAGCACCATGAGTCCCGAG
GAGGTAGAGCAGCACATGAGGAACCTGCCACCGGTCGCCACCATGGTGAGCAAGGGCGAGGAGCTGTTCA
CCGGGGTGGTGCCCATCCTGGTCGAGCTGGACGGCGACGTAAACGGCCACAAGTTCAGCGTGTCCGGCGA
GGGCGAGGGCGATGCCACCTACGGCAAGCTGACCCTGAAGTTCATCTGCACCACCGGCAAGCTGCCCGTG
CCCTGGCCCACCCTCGTGACCACCTTCGGCTACGGCCTGCAGTGCTTCGCCCGCTACCCCGACCACATGA
AGCAGCACGACTTCTTCAAGTCCGCCATGCCCGAAGGCTACGTCCAGGAGCGCACCATCTTCTTCAAGGA
CGACGGCAACTACAAGACCCGCGCCGAGGTGAAGTTCGAGGGCGACACCCTGGTGAACCGCATCGAGCTG
AAGGGCATCGACTTCAAGGAGGACGGCAACATCCTGGGGCACAAGCTGGAGTACAACTACAACAGCCACA
ACGTCTATATCATGGCCGACAAGCAGAAGAACGGCATCAAGGTGAACTTCAAGATCCGCCACAACATCGA
GGACGGCAGCGTGCAGCTCGCCGACCACTACCAGCAGAACACCCCCATCGGCGACGGCCCCGTGCTGCTG
CCCGACAACCACTACCTGAGCTACCAGTCCGCCCTGAGCAAAGACCCCAACGAGAAGCGCGATCACATGG
TCCTGCTGGAGTTCGTGACCGCCGCCGGGATCACTCTCGGCATGGACGAGCTGTACAAGTAAAGCGGCCG
CGACTCTAGATCATAATCAGCCATACCACATTTGTAGAGGTTTTACTTGCTTTAAAAAACCTCCCACACC
TCCCCCTGAACCTGAAACATAAAATGAATGCAATTGTTGTTGTTAACTTGTTTATTGCAGCTTATAATGG
TTACAAATAAAGCAATAGCATCACAAATTTCACAAATAAAGCATTTTTTTCACTGCATTCTAGTTGTGGT
TTGTCCAAACTCATCAATGTATCTTAAGGCGTAAATTGTAAGCGTTAATATTTTGTTAAAATTCGCGTTA
AATTTTTGTTAAATCAGCTCATTTTTTAACCAATAGGCCGAAATCGGCAAAATCCCTTATAAATCAAAAG
AATAGACCGAGATAGGGT
[37 nt withheld, positions 3449-3485]
AAAGAACGTGGACTCCAACGTCAAAGG
[49 nt withheld, positions 3513-3561]
T
[91 nt withheld, positions 3563-3653]
G
[124 nt withheld, positions 3655-3778]
CAGGTGGCACTTTTCGGGGAAATGTGCGCGGAACCCCTATTTGTTTATTTTTCTAAATACATTCAAATAT
GTATCCGCTCATGAGACAATAACCCTGATAAATGCTTCAATAATATTGAAAAAGGAAGAGTCCTGAGGCG
GAAAGAACCAGCTGTGGAATGTGTGTCAGTTAGGGTGTGGAAAGTCCCCAGGCTCCCCAGCAGGCAGAAG
TATGCAAAGCATGCATCTCAATTAGTCAGCAACCAGGTGTGGAAAGTCCCCAGGCTCCCCAGCAGGCAGA
AGTATGCAAAGCATGCATCTCAATTAGTCAGCAACCATAGTCCCGCCCCTAACTCCGCCCATCCCGCCCC
TAACTCCGCCCAGTTCCGCCCATTCTCCGCCCCATGGCTGACTAATTTTTTTTATTTATGCAGAGGCCGA
GGCCGCCTCGGCCTCTGAGCTATTCCAGAAGTAGTGAGGAGGCTTTTTTGGAGGCCTAGGCTTTTGCAAA
GATCGATCAAGAGACAGGATGAGGATCGTTTCGCATGATTGAACAAGATGGATTGCACGCAGGTTCTCCG
GCCGCTTGGGTGGAGAGGCTATTCGGCTATGACTGGGCACAACAGACAATCGGCTGCTCTGATGCCGCCG
TGTTCCGGCTGTCAGCGCAGGGGCGCCCGGTTCTTTTTGTCAAGACCGACCTGTCCGGTGCCCTGAATGA
ACTGCAAGACGAGGCAGCGCGGCTATCGTGGCTGGCCACGACGGGCGTTCCTTGCGCAGCTGTGCTCGAC
GTTGTCACTGAAGCGGGAAGGGACTGGCTGCTATTGGGCGAAGTGCCGGGGCAGGATCTCCTGTCATCTC
ACCTTGCTCCTGCCGAGAAAGTATCCATCATGGCTGATGCAATGCGGCGGCTGCATACGCTTGATCCGGC
TACCTGCCCATTCGACCACCAAGCGAAACATCGCATCGAGCGAGCACGTACTCGGATGGAAGCCGGTCTT
GTCGATCAGGATGATCTGGACGAAGAGCATCAGGGGCTCGCGCCAGCCGAACTGTTCGCCAGGCTCAAGG
CGAGCATGCCCGACGGCGAGGATCTCGTCGTGACCCATGGCGATGCCTGCTTGCCGAATATCATGGTGGA
AAATGGCCGCTTTTCTGGATTCATCGACTGTGGCCGGCTGGGTGTGGCGGACCGCTATCAGGACATAGCG
TTGGCTACCCGTGATATTGCTGAAGAGCTTGGCGGCGAATGGGCTGACCGCTTCCTCGTGCTTTACGGTA
TCGCCGCTCCCGATTCGCAGCGCATCGCCTTCTATCGCCTTCTTGACGAGTTCTTCTGAGCGGGACTCTG
GGGTTCGAAATGACCGACCAAGCGACGCCCAACCTGCCATCACGAGATTTCGATTCCACCGCCGCCTTCT
ATGAAAGGTTGGGCTTCGGAATCGTTTTCCGGGACGCCGGCTGGATGATCCTCCAGCGCGGGGATCTCAT
GCTGGAGTTCTTCGCCCACCCTAGGGGGAGGCTAACTGAAACACGGAAGGAGACAATACCGGAAGGAACC
CGCGCTATGACGGCAATAAAAAGACAGAATAAAACGCACGGTGTTGGGTCGTTTGTTCATAAACGCGGGG
TTCGGTCCCAGGGCTGGCACTCTGTCGATACCCCACCGAGACCCCATTGGGGCCAATACGCCCGCGTTTC
TTCCTTTTCCCCACCCCACCCCCCAAGTTCGGGTGAAGGCCCAGGGCTCGCAGCCAACGTCGGGGCGGCA
GGCCCTGCCATAGCCTCAGGTTACTCATATATACTTTAGATTGATTTAAAACTTCATTTTTAATTTAAAA
GGATCTAGGTGAAGATCCTTTTTGATAATCTCATGACCAAAATCCCTTAACGTGAGTTTTCGTTCCACTG
AGCGTCAGACCCCGTAGAAAAGATCAAAGGATCTTCTTGAGATCCTTTTTTTCTGCGCGTAATCTGCTGC
TTGCAAACAAAAAAACCACCGCTACCAGCGGTGGTTTGTTTGCCGGATCAAGAGCTACCAACTCTTTTTC
CGAAGGTAACTGGCTTCAGCAGAGCGCAGATACCAAATACTGTCCTTCTAGTGTAGCCGTAGTTAGGCCA
CCACTTCAAGAACTCTGTAGCACCGCCTACATACCTCGCTCTGCTAATCCTGTTACCAGTGGCTGCTGCC
AGTGGCGATAAGTCGTGTCTTACCGGGTTGGACTCAAGACGATAGTTACCGGATAAGGCGCAGCGGTCGG
GCTGAACGGGGGGTTCGTGCACACAGCCCAGCTTGGAGCGAACGACCTACACCGAACTGAGATACCTACA
GCGTGAGCTATGAGAAAGCGCCACGCTTCCCGAAGGGAGAAAGGCGGACAGGTATCCGGTAAGCGGCAGG
GTCGGAACAGGAGAGCGCACGAGGGAGCTTCCAGGGGGAAACGCCTGGTATCTTTATAGTCCTGTCGGGT
TTCGCCACCTCTGACTTGAGCGTCGATTTTTGTGATGCTCGTCAGGGGGGCGGAGCCTATGGAAAAACGC
CAGCAACGCGGCCTTTTTACGGTTCCTGGCCTTTTGCTGGCCTTTTGCTCACATGTTCTTTCCTGCGTTA
TCCCCTGATTCTGTGGATAACCGTATTACCGCCATGCAT
Features (pLannotate 1.2.2; 14 found; start..end, strand, type, name):
     61..364     +  enhancer       CMV enhancer: human cytomegalovirus immediate early enhancer
    365..568     +  promoter       CMV promoter: human cytomegalovirus (CMV) immediate early promoter
    610..2337    +  CDS            SMG6 (fragment): EST1A_HUMAN - Also known as C17orf31, EST1A, KIAA0732. Experimental evidence at protein level: Swiss-Prot protein existence level 1. Plays a role in nonsense-mediated mRNA decay (PubMed:18974281, PubMed:19060897, PubMed:20930030, PubMed:17053788). Is thought to provide a link to the mRNA degradation machinery as it has endonuclease activity required to initiate NMD, and to serve as an adapter for UPF1 to protein phosphatase 2A (PP2A), thereby triggering UPF1 dephosphorylation (PubMed:18974281, PubMed:19060897, PubMed:20930030, PubMed:17053788). Degrades single-stranded RNA (ssRNA), but not ssD
   2353..3072    +  CDS            EYFP: enhanced YFP mammalian codon-optimized
   3089..3172    +  CDS            large T antigen (fragment): large T antigen from SV40 (simian virus 40)
   3195..3316    +  polyA_signal   SV40 poly(A) signal: SV40 polyadenylation signal
   3350..3778    -  rep_origin     f1 ori (sequence partly withheld): f1 bacteriophage origin of replication; arrow indicates direction of (+) strand synthesis
   3805..3909    +  promoter       AmpR promoter: bla
   3911..4268    +  promoter       SV40 promoter: SV40 enhancer and early promoter
   4303..5097    +  CDS            NeoR/KanR: aminoglycoside phosphotransferase from Tn5; aph(3')-II (or nptII); confers resistance to neomycin, kanamycin, and G418 (Geneticin®)
   5118..5270    +  CDS            ble (fragment): BLE_KLEPN - Experimental evidence at protein level: Swiss-Prot protein existence level 1. Binding protein with a strong affinity to the bleomycin family of antibiotics. Binds to CL990; an antimitotic-antibiotic compound. From Klebsiella pneumoniae.
   5329..5376    +  polyA_signal   HSV TK poly(A) signal: herpes simplex virus thymidine kinase polyadenylation signal (Cole and Stacy, 1985)
   5467..5483    -  polyA_signal   bGH poly(A) signal (fragment): bovine growth hormone polyadenylation signal
   5705..6293    +  rep_origin     ori: high-copy-number ColE1/pMB1/pBR322/pUC origin of replication
