[The description below was written by a language model from this plasmid's Addgene catalogue record and pLannotate feature annotations shown in this document.]
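Description:
pEYFP-N1-HsSmg6_1-576_I is a 6,407 nt mammalian expression plasmid encoding an N-terminal fragment (residues 1–576) of human SMG6, also known as EST1A, fused to enhanced yellow fluorescent protein. The catalogue lists the backbone as unknown. However, the plasmid name and the annotated features fit an EYFP-N1-type vector, in which the insert sits upstream of the fluorescent protein so that EYFP is attached to the C terminus. Transcription is driven by the human cytomegalovirus immediate early enhancer and promoter. The SMG6 fragment is followed after a short linker by mammalian codon-optimized EYFP and terminated by an SV40 polyadenylation signal. Relative to the NCBI reference transcript, the insert carries two silent changes (T594C, A699G) and two amino acid substitutions (R291P and N341T).

Propagation in bacteria relies on a high-copy ColE1/pUC-type origin, and an f1 origin is also present. A single NeoR/KanR cassette (Tn5 aminoglycoside phosphotransferase) is placed behind both a bacterial bla promoter and the SV40 enhancer/early promoter and ends with an HSV TK polyadenylation signal. It gives kanamycin resistance in E. coli and can give G418 resistance in mammalian cells. The short large T antigen, ble and bGH poly(A) fragment annotations are probably vector remnants rather than functional elements.

SMG6 is an endonuclease involved in nonsense-mediated mRNA decay, and the associated publication concerns its interaction with the exon junction complex through conserved EJC-binding motifs. The recorded purpose is simply mammalian expression of this fragment. The EYFP fusion would allow the protein to be detected or localized, but the record does not specify particular assays. The depositor notes that the supplied sequence may be theoretical or based on Sanger sequencing.
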