Addgene plasmid #146557: pEYFP-N1-HsSmg6_1-576_I
Purpose: Mammalian Expression of HsSmg6_1-576
Depositing lab: Elisa Izaurralde. Depositing organization: Max Planck Institute for Developmental Biology. Publication: SMG6 interacts with the exon junction complex via two conserved EJC-binding motifs (EBMs) required for nonsense-mediated mRNA decay. Kashima I, Jonas S, Jayachandran U, Buchwald G, Conti E, Lupas AN, Izaurralde E. Genes Dev. 2010 Nov 1. 24(21):2440-50. 10.1101/gad.604610 PubMed 20930030.
Backbone
  Vector backbone: Unknown
  Vector type: Mammalian Expression
Growth in bacteria
  Bacterial resistance: Kanamycin, 50 μg/mL
  Growth temperature: 37°C
  Growth strain: DH5alpha
  Copy number: High Copy
Gene/Insert
  Gene/Insert name: HsSmg6_1-576
  Species: H. sapiens (human)
  Mutation: two silent mutations T594C, A699G and two non silent mutation G872C (R291P), A1022C (N341T) compared to the sequence given by NCBI: NM_017575.4
  Entrez Gene: SMG6 (a.k.a. C17orf31, EST1A, SMG-6, hSMG5/7a)
  Cloning method: Unknown
Terms and licenses: Academic/Nonprofit Terms; Industry Terms: Not Available to Industry
Depositor comments: Plasmids from this collection were made available to the research community and donated after the lab closed. Please note that the sequence provided by the depositing laboratory may be theoretical/predicted or based on Sanger sequencing results. There may be discrepancies between sequencing results obtained by Addgene and the depositor sequence. If an Addgene verified sequence is not available, please contact before placing your order to request that our lab fully sequence the plasmid.
How to cite: pEYFP-N1-HsSmg6_1-576_I was a gift from Elisa Izaurralde (Addgene plasmid # 146557 ; http://n2t.net/addgene:146557 ; RRID:Addgene_146557)
